>Addgene plasmid #213036 | rTTA-gRNA-AAV | addgene full sequence | sequence record 420432 | Addgene NGS Result
TTGAGATCCTTTTTTTCTGCGCGTAATCTGCTGCTTGCAAACAAAAAAACCACCGCTACCAGCGGTGGTT
TGTTTGCCGGATCAAGAGCTACCAACTCTTTTTCCGAAGGTAACTGGCTTCAGCAGAGCGCAGATACCAA
ATACTGTTCTTCTAGTGTAGCCGTAGTTAGGCCACCACTTCAAGAACTCTGTAGCACCGCCTACATACCT
CGCTCTGCTAATCCTGTTACCAGTGGCTGCTGCCAGTGGCGATAAGTCGTGTCTTACCGGGTTGGACTCA
AGACGATAGTTACCGGATAAGGCGCAGCGGTCGGGCTGAACGGGGGGTTCGTGCACACAGCCCAGCTTGG
AGCGAACGACCTACACCGAACTGAGATACCTACAGCGTGAGCTATGAGAAAGCGCCACGCTTCCCGAAGG
GAGAAAGGCGGACAGGTATCCGGTAAGCGGCAGGGTCGGAACAGGAGAGCGCACGAGGGAGCTTCCAGGG
GGAAACGCCTGGTATCTTTATAGTCCTGTCGGGTTTCGCCACCTCTGACTTGAGCGTCGATTTTTGTGAT
GCTCGTCAGGGGGGCGGAGCCTATGGAAAAACGCCAGCAACGCGGCCTTTTTACGGTTCCTGGCCTTTTG
CTGGCCTTTTGCTCACATGTCCTGCAGGCAGCTGCGCGCTCGCTCGCTCACTGAGGCCGCCCGGGCGTCG
GGCGACCTTTGGTCGCCCGGCCTCAGTGAGCGAGCGAGCGCGCAGAGAGGGAGTGGCCAACTCCATCACT
AGGGGTTCCTGCGGCCTCTAGCTCCCCAGCATGCCTGCTATTCTCTTCCCAATCCTCCCCCTTGCTGTCC
TGCCCCACCCCACCCCCCAGAATAGAATGACACCTACTCAGACAATGCGATGCAATTTCCTCATTTTATT
AGGAAAGGACAGTGGGAGTGGCACCTTCCAGGGTCAAGGAAGGCACGGGGGAGGGGCAAACAACAGATGG
CTGGCAACTAGAAGGCACAGTCGAGGCTGATCAGCGAGCTCTAGGAATTCCATGTTTTTCTAGGTCTCGA
TCGAGGTCGACGGTATCGATGCGGGGAGGCGGCCCAAAGGGAGATCCGACTCGTCTGAGGGCGAAGGCGA
AGACGCGGAAGAGGCCGCAGAGCCGGCAGCAGGCCGCGGGAAGGAAGGTCCGCTGGATTGAGGGCCGAAG
GGACGTAGCAGAAGGACGTCCCGCGCAGAATCCAGGTGGCAACACAGGCGAGCAGCCAAGGAAAGGACGA
TGATTTCCCCGACAACACCACGGAATTGTCAGTGCCCAACAGCCGAGCCCCTGTCCAGCAGCGGGCAAGG
CAGGCGGCGATGAGTTCCGCCGTGGCAATAGGGAGGGGGAAAGCGAAAGTCCCGGAAAGGAGCTGACAGG
TGGTGGCAATGCCCCAACCAGTGGGGGTTGCGTCAGCAAACACAGTGCACACCACGCCACGTTGCCTGAC
AACGGGCCACAACTCCTCATAAAGAGACAGCAACCAGGATTTATACAAGGAGGAGAAAATGAAAGCCATA
CGGGAAGCAATAGCATGATACAAAGGCATTAAAGCAGCGTATCCACATAGCGTAAAAGGAGCAACATAGT
TAAGAATACCAGTCAATCTTTCACAAATTTTGTAATCCAGAGGTTGATTATCGATAAGCTTGATATCGAA
TTGTACCTAGTGGAACCGGAACCCTTAAACATGTATAACTTCGTATAATGTATGCTATACGAAGTTATTA
GGTCCCTCGACGAATTCTTACTTGTACAGCTCGTCCATGCCGCCGGTGGAGTGGCGGCCCTCGGCGCGTT
CGTACTGTTCCACGATGGTGTAGTCCTCGTTGTGGGAGGTGATGTCCAACTTGATGTTGACGTTGTAGGC
GCCGGGCAGCTGCACGGGCTTCTTGGCCTTGTAGGTGGTCTTGACCTCAGCGTCGTAGTGGCCGCCGTCC
TTCAGCTTCAGCCTCTGCTTGATCTCGCCCTTCAGGGCGCCGTCCTCGGGGTACATCCGCTCGGAGGAGG
CCTCCCAGCCCATGGTCTTCTTCTGCATTACGGGGCCGTCGGAGGGGAAGTTGGTGCCGCGCAGCTTCAC
CTTGTAGATGAACTCGCCGTCCTGCAGGGAGGAGTCCTGGGTCACGGTCACCACGCCGCCGTCCTCGAAG
TTCATCACGCGCTCCCACTTGAAGCCCTCGGGGAAGGACAGCTTCAAGTAGTCGGGGATGTCGGCGGGGT
GCTTCACGTAGGCCTTGGAGCCGTACATGAACTGAGGGGACAGGATGTCCCAGGCGAAGGGCAGGGGGCC
ACCCTTGGTCACCTTCAGCTTGGCGGTCTGGGTGCCCTCGTAGGGGCGGCCCTCGCCCTCGCCCTCGATC
TCGAACTCGTGGCCGTTCACGGAGCCCTCCATGTGCACCTTGAAGCGCATGAACTCCTTGATGATGGCCA
TGTTATCCTCCTCGCCCTTGCTCACCATGGTGGCGACCGGTGGGCCAGGATTCTCCTCGACGTCACCGCA
TGTTAGCAGACTTCCTCTGCCCTCTCCCGATCCCCCGGGGAGCATGTCAAGGTCAAAATCGTCAAGAGCG
TCAGCAGGCAGCATATCAAGGTCAAAGTCGTCAAGGGCATCGGCTGGGAGCATGTCTAAGTCAAAATCGT
CAAGGGCGTCGGTCGGCCCGCCGCTTTCGCACTTTAGCTGTTTCTCCAGGCCACATATGATTAGTTCCAG
GCCGAAAAGGAAGGCAGGTTCGGCTCCCTGCCGGTCGAACAGCTCAATTGCTTGTCTCAGAAGTGGGGGC
ATAGAATCGGTGGTAGGTGTCTCTCTTTCCTCTTTTGCTACTTGATGCTCCTGTTCCTCCAATACGCAGC
CCAGTGTAAAGTGGCCCACGGCGGACAGAGCGTACAGTGCGTTCTCCAGGGAGAAGCCTTGCTGACACAG
GAACGCGAGCTGATTTTCCAGGGTTTCGTACTGTTTCTCTGTTGGGCGGGTGCCGAGATGCACTTTAGCC
CCGTCGCGATGTGAGAGGAGAGCACAGCGGTATGACTTGGCGTTGTTCCGCAGAAAGTCTTGCCATGACT
CGCCTTCCAGGGGGCAGAAGTGGGTATGATGCCTGTCCAGCATCTCGATTGGCAGGGCATCGAGCAGGGC
CCGCTTGTTCTTCACGTGCCAGTACAGGGTAGGCTGCTCAACTCCCAGCTTTTGAGCGAGTTTCCTTGTC
GTCAGGCCTTCGATACCGACACCATTGAGTAATTCCAGAGCTCCGTTTATGACTTTGCTCTTGTCCAGTC
TAGACATCGGATCTGACGGTTCACTAAACCAGCTCTGCTTATATAGACCTCCCACCGTACACGCCTACCG
CCCATTTGCGTCAATGGGGCGGAGTTGTTACGACATTTTGGAAAGTCCCGTTGATTTTGGTGCCAAAACA
AACTCCCATTGACGTCAATGGGGTGGAGACTTGGAAATCCCCGTGAGTCAAACCGCTATCCACGCCCATT
GATGTACTGCCAAAACCGCATCACCATGGTAATAGCGATGACTAATACGTAGATGTACTGCCAAGTAGGA
AAGTCCCATAAGGTCATGTACTGGGCATAATGCCAGGCGGGCCATTTACCGTCATTGACGTCAATAGGGG
GCGTACTTGGCATATGATACACTTGATGTACTGCCAAGTGGGCAGTTTACCGTAAATACTCCACCCATTG
ACGTCAATGGAAAGTCCCTATTGGCGTTACTATGGGAACATACGTCATTATTGACGTCAATGGGCGGGGG
TCGTTGGGCGGTCAGCCAGGCGGGCCATTTACCGTAAGTTATGTAACGCGGAACTCCATATATGGGCTAT
GAACTAATGACCCCGTAATTGATTACTATTAATAACTAATGCATGGCGGTAATACGGTTATCCACGCGGC
CGCCTAATGGATCCTAGTACTCGAGAAAAAAATCTCGCCAACAAGTTGACGAGATAAACACGGCATTTTG
CCTTGTTATAGTAGATTCTGTTTCCAGAGTACTATAACTTCCCATTCTCGCTCGGTGCCTCGGGCCAACA
AGGTGGTTCTCCAAGGGATACTTATAGTCTCAAAACACACAATTACTTTACAGTTAGGGTGAGTTTCCTT
TTGTGCTGTTTATAACTTCGTATAATGTATGCTATACGAAGTTATAGAAATCCAAGCCTATCATGTAAAA
TGTAGCTAGTATTAAAAAGAACAGATTATCTGTCTTTTATCGCACATTAAGCCTCTATAGTTACTAGGAA
ATATTATATGCAAATTAACCGGGGCAGGGGAGTAGCCGAGCTTCTCCCACAAGTCCGTGCGAGGGGGCCG
GCGCGGGCCTAGAGATGGCGCGTCGGATCTCTAGAGCGGGCCCGGTACTAACCAAACTGGATCTCTGCTG
CGGCCGCAGGAACCCCTAGTGATGGAGTTGGCCACTCCCTCTCTGCGCGCTCGCTCGCTCACTGAGGCCG
GGCGACCAAAGGTCGCCCGACGCCCGGGCTTTGCCCGGGCGGCCTCAGTGAGCGAGCGAGCGCGCAGCTG
CCTGCAGGGGCGCCTGATGCGGTATTTTCTCCTTACGCATCTGTGCGGTATTTCACACCGCATA
[95 nt withheld, positions 4615-4709]
T
[46 nt withheld, positions 4711-4756]
C
[141 nt withheld, positions 4758-4898]
CCTTTGACGTTGGAGTCCACGTTCTTT
[37 nt withheld, positions 4926-4962]
ACTCTATCTCGGGCTATTCTTTTGATTTATAAGGGATTTTGCCGATTTCGGTCTATTGGTTAAAAAATGA
GCTGATTTAACAAAAATTTAACGCGAATTTTAACAAAATATTAACGTTTACAATTTTATGGTGCACTCTC
AGTACAATCTGCTCTGATGCCGCATAGTTAAGCCAGCCCCGACACCCGCCAACACCCGCTGACGCGCCCT
GACGGGCTTGTCTGCTCCCGGCATCCGCTTACAGACAAGCTGTGACCGTCTCCGGGAGCTGCATGTGTCA
GAGGTTTTCACCGTCATCACCGAAACGCGCGAGACGAAAGGGCCTCGTGATACGCCTATTTTTATAGGTT
AATGTCATGATAATAATGGTTTCTTAGACGTCAGGTGGCACTTTTCGGGGAAATGTGCGCGGAACCCCTA
TTTGTTTATTTTTCTAAATACATTCAAATATGTATCCGCTCATGAGACAATAACCCTGATAAATGCTTCA
ATAATATTGAAAAAGGAAGAGTATGAGTATTCAACATTTCCGTGTCGCCCTTATTCCCTTTTTTGCGGCA
TTTTGCCTTCCTGTTTTTGCTCACCCAGAAACGCTGGTGAAAGTAAAAGATGCTGAAGATCAGTTGGGTG
CACGAGTGGGTTACATCGAACTGGATCTCAACAGCGGTAAGATCCTTGAGAGTTTTCGCCCCGAAGAACG
TTTTCCAATGATGAGCACTTTTAAAGTTCTGCTATGTGGCGCGGTATTATCCCGTATTGACGCCGGGCAA
GAGCAACTCGGTCGCCGCATACACTATTCTCAGAATGACTTGGTTGAGTACTCACCAGTCACAGAAAAGC
ATCTTACGGATGGCATGACAGTAAGAGAATTATGCAGTGCTGCCATAACCATGAGTGATAACACTGCGGC
CAACTTACTTCTGACAACGATCGGAGGACCGAAGGAGCTAACCGCTTTTTTGCACAACATGGGGGATCAT
GTAACTCGCCTTGATCGTTGGGAACCGGAGCTGAATGAAGCCATACCAAACGACGAGCGTGACACCACGA
TGCCTGTAGCAATGGCAACAACGTTGCGCAAACTATTAACTGGCGAACTACTTACTCTAGCTTCCCGGCA
ACAATTAATAGACTGGATGGAGGCGGATAAAGTTGCAGGACCACTTCTGCGCTCGGCCCTTCCGGCTGGC
TGGTTTATTGCTGATAAATCTGGAGCCGGTGAGCGTGGAAGCCGCGGTATCATTGCAGCACTGGGGCCAG
ATGGTAAGCCCTCCCGTATCGTAGTTATCTACACGACGGGGAGTCAGGCAACTATGGATGAACGAAATAG
ACAGATCGCTGAGATAGGTGCCTCACTGATTAAGCATTGGTAACTGTCAGACCAAGTTTACTCATATATA
CTTTAGATTGATTTAAAACTTCATTTTTAATTTAAAAGGATCTAGGTGAAGATCCTTTTTGATAATCTCA
TGACCAAAATCCCTTAACGTGAGTTTTCGTTCCACTGAGCGTCAGACCCCGTAGAAAAGATCAAAGGATC
TTC
Features (pLannotate 1.2.2; 22 found; start..end, strand, type, name):
      1..589     +  rep_origin     ori: high-copy-number ColE1/pMB1/pBR322/pUC origin of replication
    662..689     +  repeat_region  AAV2 ITR (fragment): inverted terminal repeat of adeno-associated virus serotype 2 inverted
    718..745     +  repeat_region  AAV2 ITR (fragment): inverted terminal repeat of adeno-associated virus serotype 2 inverted
    889..1000    -  polyA_signal   bGH poly(A) signal: bovine growth hormone polyadenylation signal
   1051..1070    -  misc_feature   MCS (fragment): pBluescript multiple cloning site
   1071..1659    -  misc_feature   WPRE: woodchuck hepatitis virus posttranscriptional regulatory element
   1659..1682    -  misc_feature   MCS (fragment): pBluescript multiple cloning site
   1715..1748    -  protein_bind   loxP: Cre-mediated recombination occurs in the 8-bp core sequence (GCATACAT). Cre recombinase
   1771..2478    -  CDS            mCherry: mCherry is a basic (constitutively fluorescent) red fluorescent protein published in 2004, derived from Discosoma sp.. It is reported to be a very rapidly-maturing monomer with low acid sensitivity.
   2560..2670    -  CDS            VP48: 3 tandem repeats of the minimal activation domain of herpes simplex virus VP16 (Cheng et al., 2013)
   2600..3297    -  CDS            rtTA3 (fragment): reverse tetracycline transactivator 3 activates expression from Tet-responsive promoters in the presence of doxycycline
   3321..3524    -  promoter       CMV promoter: human cytomegalovirus (CMV) immediate early promoter
   3525..3828    -  enhancer       CMV enhancer: human cytomegalovirus immediate early enhancer
   3953..4024    -  misc_RNA       Sa gRNA scaffold (fragment): guide RNA scaffold for the Staphylococcus aureus CRISPR/Cas9 system
   4142..4175    -  protein_bind   loxP: Cre-mediated recombination occurs in the 8-bp core sequence (GCATACAT). Cre recombinase
   4418..4558    +  repeat_region  AAV2 ITR: inverted terminal repeat of adeno-associated virus serotype 2 inverted
   4563..4614    -  misc_feature   bom (fragment): basis of mobility region from pBR322
   4633..5088    +  rep_origin     f1 ori (sequence partly withheld): f1 bacteriophage origin of replication; arrow indicates direction of (+) strand synthesis
   5089..5138    -  misc_feature   bom (fragment): basis of mobility region from pBR322
   5240..5275    -  CDS            rop (fragment): Rop protein, which maintains plasmids at low copy number; rop
   5370..5474    +  promoter       AmpR promoter: bla
   5475..6335    +  CDS            AmpR: β-lactamase; bla; confers resistance to ampicillin, carbenicillin, and related antibiotics
