[The description below was written by a language model from this plasmid's Addgene catalogue record and pLannotate feature annotations shown in this document.]
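Description:
rTTA-gRNA-AAV is a 6.5 kb AAV transfer plasmid of the CRISPR class, designed to be packaged into recombinant adeno-associated virus for delivery to mammalian cells. It is propagated in bacteria through a ColE1/pUC-type origin with ampicillin selection (AmpR under its own bla promoter), and it also carries an f1 phage origin. The catalogue lists it as low copy and grown in a recombination-deficient stable strain, which is a common choice for repeat-containing ITR plasmids. The annotation finds one complete AAV2 inverted terminal repeat and only short fragments of the other. This may reflect the difficulty of sequencing and annotating ITRs rather than a true truncation.

Between the ITRs lie two expression units. The CMV enhancer and promoter drive a reverse tetracycline transactivator (listed as rtTA-Advanced; annotated as an rtTA3-like sequence with VP16-derived minimal activation repeats). It is joined through a T2A self-cleaving peptide to mCherry, so transduced cells produce the doxycycline-responsive activator and a red fluorescent marker from one transcript. A WPRE and a bGH polyadenylation signal follow to enhance expression and terminate the transcript. The second unit is a guide RNA cassette with a Staphylococcus aureus Cas9 scaffold carrying a guide targeting human UCP1. The catalogue states that a U6 promoter drives it, although the feature table does not annotate that promoter. Two loxP sites in the same orientation flank the gRNA scaffold and the CMV-rtTA-mCherry region, but the record does not explain their role.

No Cas9 or Tet-responsive element is present. The vector is therefore presumably paired with a separate construct supplying a doxycycline-inducible SaCas9-based effector, though the record does not state this. The associated publication concerns engineered adipocytes implanted to suppress tumor progression.
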