Addgene plasmid #213036: rTTA-gRNA-AAV
Purpose: This vector contains rTTA expressed under CMV promoter and gRNA expressed under U6 promoter
Depositing lab: Nadav Ahituv. Depositing organization: University of California, San Francisco (UCSF). Publication: Implantation of engineered adipocytes suppresses tumor progression in cancer models. Nguyen HP, An K, Ito Y, Kharbikar BN, Sheng R, Paredes B, Murray E, Pham K, Bruck M, Zhou X, Biellak C, Ushiki A, Nobuhara M, Fong SL, Bernards DA, Lynce F, Dillon DA, Magbanua MJM, Huppert LA, Hammerlindl H, Klein JA, Valdiviez L, Fiehn O, Esserman L, Desai TA, Yee SW, Rosenbluth JM, Ahituv N. Nat Biotechnol. 2025 Feb 4:10.1038/s41587-024-02551-2. doi: 10.1038/s41587-024-02551-2. PubMed 39905264.
Backbone
  Vector backbone: AAV
  Vector type: AAV, CRISPR
Growth in bacteria
  Bacterial resistance: Ampicillin, 100 μg/mL
  Growth temperature: 37°C
  Growth strain: NEB Stable
  Copy number: Low Copy
Gene/Insert
  Gene/Insert name: rTTA-T2A-mCherry (alt names: rtTA-Advanced tetracycline-controlled transactivator; Human UCP1 gRNA-1 CCCGAGGCACCGAGCGAGAAT)
  Species: H. sapiens (human), Synthetic
  Promoter: CMV
  Cloning method: Gateway Cloning
Terms and licenses: Academic/Nonprofit Terms; Industry Terms: Not Available to Industry
Depositor comments: Please visit https://doi.org/10.1101/2023.03.28.534564 for bioRxiv preprint.
How to cite: rTTA-gRNA-AAV was a gift from Nadav Ahituv (Addgene plasmid # 213036 ; http://n2t.net/addgene:213036 ; RRID:Addgene_213036)
